Addgene plasmid #24051: HIR Y1158F
Depositing lab: Frederick Stanley. Depositing organization: NYU Grossman School of Medicine. Publication: Insulin receptor tyrosine kinase activity and phosphorylation of tyrosines 1162 and 1163 are required for insulin-increased prolactin gene expression. Jacob KK, Whittaker J, Stanley FM. Mol Cell Endocrinol. 2002 Jan 15. 186(1):7-16. 10.1016/S0303-7207(01)00674-8 PubMed 11850117.
Backbone
  Vector backbone: pRT3
  Backbone size w/o insert (bp): 3000
  Vector type: Mammalian Expression
Growth in bacteria
  Bacterial resistance: Ampicillin, 100 μg/mL
  Growth temperature: 37°C
  Growth strain: DH5alpha
  Copy number: High Copy
Gene/Insert
  Gene/Insert name: Insulin Receptor
  Species: H. sapiens (human)
  Insert size (bp): 4600
  Mutation: Y1158F
  Entrez Gene: INSR (a.k.a. CD220, HHF5)
  Cloning method: Restriction Enzyme; 5′ cloning site SalI (unknown if destroyed); 3′ cloning site SalI (unknown if destroyed)
  Sequencing primers: 5′ CMV-F
Terms and licenses: Academic/Nonprofit Terms; Industry Terms: Not Available to Industry
Depositor comments: The amino acid assignments for the mutations come from an alternate intron that shifts the location of these sites so the K1030R corresponds to other mutations made by others that are K1018R. The clone of the receptor came from William Rutter (Cell 45, 721-732, 1986) who has the same numbering as the Stanley lab. Other researchers do not have the 12 aa alternate intron, and the relevancy of this intron is not fully understood.
How to cite: HIR Y1158F was a gift from Frederick Stanley (Addgene plasmid # 24051 ; http://n2t.net/addgene:24051 ; RRID:Addgene_24051)
