[The description below was written by a language model from this plasmid's Addgene catalogue record.]
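Description:
HIR Y1158F is a mammalian expression plasmid built on the pRT3 backbone (about 3 kb) that carries the human insulin receptor (INSR) cDNA, an insert of roughly 4.6 kb cloned into a SalI site at both ends. It is propagated in E. coli as a high-copy plasmid under ampicillin selection. The record does not explicitly name the promoter driving the insert. The listed 5′ sequencing primer is a CMV forward primer, which suggests a CMV promoter lies upstream of the cloning site, but this is an inference. No feature table is provided, so the origin of replication, polyadenylation signal and any mammalian selection marker are not documented, and no epitope tags or reporters are recorded.

The receptor carries a single substitution, Y1158F, which replaces a tyrosine with the non-phosphorylatable residue phenylalanine. The associated study examined whether insulin receptor tyrosine kinase activity and phosphorylation of particular tyrosines are needed for insulin-stimulated prolactin gene expression. This fits use of the construct as one of a set of point mutants for testing the contribution of individual phosphorylation sites to insulin signalling in transfected cells.

The depositor notes that the residue numbering follows the original receptor clone, which includes an alternative 12-amino-acid segment absent from the clones used by some other groups. Positions are therefore shifted relative to that other numbering: for example, the mutation called K1030R in this series corresponds to K1018R elsewhere. The same offset should be considered when comparing Y1158F with mutants described in other work. The significance of the extra segment is described as not fully understood.
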