>Addgene plasmid #24051 | HIR Y1158F | addgene partial sequence | sequence record 29857 | 24051 with hINSR-F (acgcttcttcaaaccctgag)
GCTCTGTGTACGTGCCGGACGAGTGGGAGGTGTCTCGAGAGAAGATCACCCTCCTTCGAGAGCTGGGGCA
GGGCTCCTTCGGCATGGTGTATGAGGGCAATGCCAGGGACATCATCAAGGGTGAGGCAGAGACCCGCGTG
GCGGTGAAGACGGTCAACGAGTCAGCCAGTCTCCGAGAGCGGATTGAGTTCCTCAATGAGGCCTCGGTCA
TGAAGGGCTTCACCTGCCATCACGTGGTGCGCCTCCTGGGAGTGGTGTCCAAGGGCCAGCCCACGCTGGT
GGTGATGGAGCTGATGGCTCACGGAGACCTGAAGAGCTACCTCCGTTCTCTGCGGCCAGAGGCTGAGAAT
AATCCTGGCCGCCCTCCCCCTACCCTTCAAGAGATGATTCAGATGGCGGCAGAGATTGCTGACGGGATGG
CCTACCTGAACGCCAAGAAGTTTGTGCATCGGGACCTGGCAGCGAGAAACTGCATGGTCGCCCATGATTT
TACTGTCAAAATTGGAGACTTTGGAATGACCAGAGATATCTTTGAAACGGATTACTACCGGAAAGGGGGC
AAGGGTCTGCTCCCTGTACGGNGGGATGGCACCGGAGTCCCTGAAGGATGGGGTCTTCACCACTTCTTCT
GAN
